Addgene plasmid #46387: pGL4.10-Claudin-1
Purpose: Claudin-1 promoter reporter assay
Depositing lab: David Mu. Depositing organization: Pennsylvania State University, College of Medicine. Publication: Occludin is a direct target of thyroid transcription factor-1 (TTF-1/NKX2-1). Runkle EA, Rice SJ, Qi J, Masser D, Antonetti DA, Winslow MM, Mu D. J Biol Chem. 2012 Aug 17;287(34):28790-801. doi: 10.1074/jbc.M112.367987. Epub 2012 Jul 2. PubMed 22761434.
Backbone
  Vector backbone: pGL4.10
  Backbone manufacturer: Promega
  Backbone size w/o insert (bp): 4242
  Vector type: Luciferase
Growth in bacteria
  Bacterial resistance: Ampicillin, 100 μg/mL
  Growth temperature: 37°C
  Growth strain: DH5alpha
  Copy number: Unknown
Gene/Insert
  Gene/Insert name: CLDN1 Promoter
  Species: H. sapiens (human)
  Entrez Gene: CLDN1 (a.k.a. CLD1, ILVASC, SEMP1)
  Promoter: CLDN1 promoter
  Cloning method: Restriction Enzyme; 5′ cloning site KpnI (not destroyed); 3′ cloning site XhoI (not destroyed)
  Sequencing primers: 5′ TAGCAAAATAGGCTGTCCCC; 3′ GCTGGGCCCTTCTTAATGTT
Terms and licenses: Academic/Nonprofit Terms; Industry Terms: Not Available to Industry
How to cite: pGL4.10-Claudin-1 was a gift from David Mu (Addgene plasmid # 46387 ; http://n2t.net/addgene:46387 ; RRID:Addgene_46387)
