[The description below was written by a language model from this plasmid's Addgene catalogue record.]
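Description:
pGL4.10-Claudin-1 is a luciferase reporter plasmid built on the Promega pGL4.10 backbone (4242 bp without insert), a promoterless vector designed for testing candidate regulatory sequences in transfected mammalian cells. It is propagated in E. coli under ampicillin selection. The record lists its copy number as unknown and includes no feature table, so the origin of replication and other backbone elements are not itemised here. In general, pGL4.10 carries a firefly luciferase coding sequence downstream of a multiple cloning site and has no promoter of its own, so reporter expression depends on whatever sequence is cloned upstream.

The insert is a promoter fragment from the human CLDN1 gene, which encodes the tight-junction protein claudin-1. It was placed into the cloning region by restriction cloning between KpnI (5′) and XhoI (3′), and both sites are retained. The length of the fragment and its coordinates relative to the CLDN1 transcription start site are not stated in the record. In this arrangement the CLDN1 promoter drives luciferase transcription, so light output from transfected cells reflects the activity of the promoter.

The stated purpose is a claudin-1 promoter reporter assay. The associated publication concerns regulation of tight-junction genes by thyroid transcription factor-1 (TTF-1/NKX2-1), which suggests the construct was used to test whether that factor, or other conditions, modulates CLDN1 promoter activity. Such assays are typically run with a co-transfected normalisation reporter, though the record does not describe one.
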