>Addgene plasmid #46387 | pGL4.10-Claudin-1 | depositor partial sequence | sequence record 65419 | CLDN-1 promoter
ATTTAAAGCAGCTCCGCCCGCCTCAGCCCCGGCAGCCGGGGAGCGCCCCCTGGCGGTTTCAGGGCGGCTC
ACCGAGAGGGCGCCGGGAGCGCCCGGTTGGGGAACGCGCGGCTGGCGGCGTGGGGACCACCCGGCAGGAC
CAGGCACCAGAGCTGCGTCCCTGCTCGCTTTCTCTCGTGGATCTTCTCGCTCCTGTAAGGCGTTTCACGC
TTTTCATTCATTCACTCCAATTATCCAAAAATTACTATGCACTGTACTTGTAAATCCTAACACAAAGATG
AAAAAATGATCCTTCAAGAGCTGCAGTTTTAGGTTTAATACTTTTTTCCCAATATCTTATTAAAAGGCAT
TTCTACCCAACTCCGCGTCTCCTCCCCCATCACACCATTTCTCTCTCCTTTGCTTGGCTTCCTCCCCCTT
CTTTCCTCTCTCTGCTCTCTTCTGTCAAGGTCGTTCCATCACTTGTCTCTGCAAGGAGCCTCAGAGACTT
TTACACTCTACAGATTGGGAAACAGACCCAGAGAGCAACATGATTTACACACACACACACACACACACAC
AGACACACTCACGCACGGAGCATATCCAGTACTTGGCTCCCCTCCCAATCTGCTTTCCACTACATATCAA
GTTGACCCAAAATATCCCCTTTGATCTATGATTGTCCTTTTTGATGTATTATTGTCCTTATGAAACTGCA
GGCTAGCAGCCCTTCCCCGCCAAACACCAACCTCCTCCCCACAGCAGTTATGTCTTAGAGCAGCAATTCA
TTATCAGAGGGACCTGGCCAGTGCCCCGCTCTCCCTGAAAGGTGTTAATTTTGTGAGTTATCAAATGTTG
TTCGTCGCAGGTGAGGACATGTAAACAGCGTTTCCCCAGTGGCAAAAGGACTGGGCTGGAGTTGAGGAAG
TCTGGGCTCTGGTTCCAGCTTTTACTGTGACTGGCTATCTCACCCCTCCGGTTTCGGTCTCGCTGGGACT
GTAGTTTCCCTCTATGTTTCTCCAAAGCTTCCTTCTTTGTAGTTAGTCAGAAGTGCTGTTGTGGTTAGGA
ATCATTGAAATGTTTTTCCAACTGCTTTTTGTGTGTGGTGCGAGTGTGGTGGGAGGGGAAGCTTCTATGG
TTTTAGTAAAAACAGAAGCATCTTGGAAGCAGAAATAAACATATTAAGGATAAAATAAGATATACCCTTA
TATACCATGGCAACTGCTAGTTGGTGACAGAGAAGGAAAGGTGCAAATTCTCAAGGTGGGAATGGGAAGA
AAGGCCAAGCCCCACCACCTTCATTTCCACCTGGCTCTCCCTGGATGCCTTTCATGTAGGCTTAAAACTA
AAGGACTTGGCCGTGCTAGGATTTAGGGACAAGCAATGAAGAATGTAAGACAGGAGCTAGATGAAGACAA
TTAATTTGGACTGAGATTAACACAGTGAATACTGTCTTTCTCCTATCAGCTGTTTAGGACAAGACCATGT
TCGTGT
