>Addgene plasmid #46387 | pGL4.10-Claudin-1 | addgene partial sequence | sequence record 67965 | RVprimer3 5'-CTAGCAAAATAGGCTGTCCC-3'
ACTGGCCGGTACCACAACACGAACATGGTCTTGTCCTAAACAGCTGATAGGAGAAAGACAGTATTCACTG
TGTTAATCTCAGTCCAAATTAATTGTCTTCATCTAGCTCCTGTCTTACATTCTTCATTGCTTGTCCCTAA
ATCCTAGCACGGCCAAGTCCTTTAGTTTTAAGCCTACATGAAAGGCATCCAGGGAGAGCCAGGTGGAAAT
GAAGGTGGTGGGGCTTGGCCTTTCTTCCCATTCCCACCTTGAGAATTTGCACCTTTCCTTCTCTGTCACC
AACTAGCAGTTGCCATGGTATATAAGGGTATATCTTATTTTATCCTTAATATGTTTATTTCTGCTTCCAA
GATGCTTCTGTTTTTACTAAAACCATAGAAGCTTCCCCTCCCACCACACTCGCACCACACACAAAAAGCA
GTTGGAAAAACATTTCAATGATTCCTAACCACAACAGCACTTCTGACTAACTACAAAGAAGGAAGCTTTG
GAGAAACATAGAGGGAAACTACAGTCCCAGCGAGACCGAAACCGGAGGGGTGAGATAGCCAGTCACAGTA
AAAGCTGGAACCAGAGCCCAGACTTCCTCAACTCCAGCCCAGTCCTTTTGCCACTGGGGAAACGCTGTTT
ACATGTCCTCACCTGCGACGAACAACATTTGATAACTCACAAAATTAACACCTTTCAGGGAGAGCGGGGC
ACTGGCCAGGTCCCTCTGATAATGAATTGCTGCTCTAAGACATAACTGCTGTGGGGAGGAGGTTGGTGTT
TGGCGGGGAAGGGCTGCTAGCCTGCAGTTTCATAAGGACAATAATACATCAAAAAGGACAATCATAGATC
AAAGGGGATATTTTGGGTCAACTTGATATGTA
